Addgene plasmid #127651: pLKO.1-puro-Nono-sh5
Purpose: Knock-down of human NONO
Depositing lab: Nicolas Manel. Depositing organization: Institut Curie. Publication: NONO Detects the Nuclear HIV Capsid to Promote cGAS-Mediated Innate Immune Activation. Lahaye X, Gentili M, Silvin A, Conrad C, Picard L, Jouve M, Zueva E, Maurin M, Nadalin F, Knott GJ, Zhao B, Du F, Rio M, Amiel J, Fox AH, Li P, Etienne L, Bond CS, Colleaux L, Manel N. Cell. 2018 Oct 4;175(2):488-501.e22. doi: 10.1016/j.cell.2018.08.062. Epub 2018 Sep 27. PubMed 30270045.
Backbone
  Vector backbone: pLKO.1
  Vector type: Lentiviral
  Selectable markers: Puromycin
Growth in bacteria
  Bacterial resistance: Ampicillin, 100 μg/mL
  Growth temperature: 30°C
  Growth strain: NEB Stable
  Copy number: High Copy
Gene/Insert
  Gene/Insert name: NONO shRNA
  gRNA/shRNA sequence: CAGGCGAAGTCTTCATTCATACTCGAGTATGAATGAAGACTTCGCCTG
  Species: H. sapiens (human)
  Entrez Gene: NONO (a.k.a. MRXS34, NMT55, NRB54, P54, P54NRB, PPP1R114)
  Cloning method: Unknown
Terms and licenses: Academic/Nonprofit Terms; Industry Terms: Not Available to Industry
How to cite: pLKO.1-puro-Nono-sh5 was a gift from Nicolas Manel (Addgene plasmid # 127651 ; http://n2t.net/addgene:127651 ; RRID:Addgene_127651)
