[The description below was written by a language model from this plasmid's Addgene catalogue record and pLannotate feature annotations shown in this document.]
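Description:
pLKO.1-puro-Nono-sh5 is a lentiviral shRNA vector built on the pLKO.1 backbone and intended to knock down human NONO (also known as p54nrb). In bacteria it is maintained through a high-copy ColE1/pUC-type origin and selected with ampicillin via the β-lactamase gene. An f1 origin and remnants of a lac/lacZα cloning region flanked by T3 and T7 promoters are also present in the backbone. The record notes propagation in a recombination-stabilising strain, consistent with the repeated LTR sequences typical of lentiviral plasmids.

The viral portion follows a third-generation, self-inactivating design. An RSV enhancer/promoter replaces the U3 region of the truncated HIV-1 5' LTR to drive genomic RNA transcription in packaging cells. It is followed by the Ψ packaging signal with a partial gag sequence, the Rev response element for Rev-dependent nuclear export, and a cPPT/CTS element that aids nuclear import of the reverse-transcribed genome. The ΔU3 3' LTR inactivates LTR promoter activity after integration, and an SV40 polyadenylation signal and SV40 origin lie downstream.

Within this frame, a human U6 RNA polymerase III promoter expresses the NONO-targeting hairpin. The hairpin itself is not annotated as a feature, but presumably occupies the gap between U6 and the cPPT. A separate human PGK promoter drives puromycin N-acetyltransferase, allowing selection of stably transduced mammalian cells. The plasmid supplies no packaging or envelope functions, so these must be provided in trans to make virus. The associated work concerns NONO's role in sensing nuclear HIV capsid and cGAS-mediated innate immune activation, and the construct serves to deplete NONO in human cells for such studies.
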