Features (pLannotate 1.2.2; 25 found; start..end, strand, type, name):
    529..1128    +  CDS            PuroR: puromycin N-acetyltransferase; pac from Streptomyces alboniger; confers resistance to puromycin
   1171..1254    +  CDS            nef (fragment): NEF_HV1Z2 - Experimental evidence at protein level: Swiss-Prot protein existence level 1. Extracellular Nef protein targets CD4(+) T-lymphocytes for apoptosis by interacting with CXCR4 surface receptors. From Human immunodeficiency virus type 1 group M subtype D (isolate Z2/CDC-Z34) (HIV-1).
   1256..1489    +  LTR            3' LTR (ΔU3): self-inactivating 3' long terminal repeat (LTR) from HIV-1
   1561..1682    +  polyA_signal   SV40 poly(A) signal: SV40 polyadenylation signal
   1722..1857    +  rep_origin     SV40 ori: SV40 origin of replication
   1878..1896    -  promoter       T7 promoter: promoter for bacteriophage T7 RNA polymerase
   1904..2059    +  CDS            lacZα (fragment): LacZα fragment of β-galactosidase; lacZ fragment
   2064..2492    +  rep_origin     f1 ori (sequence partly withheld): f1 bacteriophage origin of replication; arrow indicates direction of (+) strand synthesis
   2545..2649    +  promoter       AmpR promoter: bla
   2650..3510    +  CDS            AmpR: β-lactamase; bla; confers resistance to ampicillin, carbenicillin, and related antibiotics
   3681..4269    +  rep_origin     ori: high-copy-number ColE1/pMB1/pBR322/pUC origin of replication
   4452..4544    +  CDS            lacI (fragment): lac repressor; lacI; The lac repressor binds to the lac operator to inhibit transcription in E. coli. This inhibition can be relieved by adding lactose or isopropyl-β-D-thiogalactopyranoside (IPTG).
   4557..4578    +  protein_bind   CAP binding site: CAP binding activates transcription in the presence of cAMP. E. coli catabolite activator protein
   4593..4623    +  promoter       lac promoter: promoter for the E. coli lac operon
   4631..4647    +  protein_bind   lac operator: The lac repressor binds to the lac operator to inhibit transcription in E. coli. This inhibition can be relieved by adding lactose or isopropyl-β-D-thiogalactopyranoside (IPTG). lac repressor encoded by lacI
   4692..4710    +  promoter       T3 promoter: promoter for bacteriophage T3 RNA polymerase
   4738..4964    +  promoter       RSV promoter: Rous sarcoma virus enhancer/promoter
   4965..5145    +  LTR            5' LTR (truncated): truncated 5' long terminal repeat (LTR) from HIV-1
   5192..5317    +  misc_feature   HIV-1 Ψ: packaging signal of human immunodeficiency virus type 1
   5301..5664    +  CDS            HIV-1 gag (fragment): gag protein from human immunodeficiency virus 1; gag
   5810..6043    +  misc_feature   RRE: The Rev response element (RRE) of HIV-1 allows for Rev-dependent mRNA export from the nucleus to the cytoplasm.
   6420..6520    +  CDS            Rev (fragment): human immunodeficiency virus 1 (HIV-1) Rev protein; rev; enhances nuclear export of unspliced and incompletely spliced viral mRNAs
   6570..6810    +  promoter       U6 promoter: RNA polymerase III promoter for human U6 snRNA
   6915..7032    +  misc_feature   cPPT/CTS: central polypurine tract and central termination sequence of HIV-1
   7081..507     +  promoter       hPGK promoter (across the origin): human phosphoglycerate kinase 1 promoter
>Addgene plasmid #127651 | pLKO.1-puro-Nono-sh5 | addgene full sequence | sequence record 248977 | Addgene NGS Result
TTGGGGTTGCGCCTTTTCCAAGGCAGCCCTGGGTTTGCGCAGGGACGCGGCTGCTCTGGGCGTGGTTCCG
GGAAACGCAGCGGCGCCGACCCTGGGTCTCGCACATTCTTCACGTCCGTTCGCAGCGTCACCCGGATCTT
CGCCGCTACCCTTGTGGGCCCCCCGGCGACGCTTCCTGCTCCGCCCCTAAGTCGGGAAGGTTCCTTGCGG
TTCGCGGCGTGCCGGACGTGACAAACGGAAGCCGCACGTCTCACTAGTACCCTCGCAGACGGACAGCGCC
AGGGAGCAATGGCAGCGCGCCGACCGCGATGGGCTGTGGCCAATAGCGGCTGCTCAGCAGGGCGCGCCGA
GAGCAGCGGCCGGGAAGGGGCGGTGCGGGAGGCGGGGTGTGGGGCGGTAGTGTGGGCCCTGTTCCTGCCC
GCGCGGTGTTCCGCATTCTGCAAGCCTCCGGAGCGCACGTCGGCAGTCGGCTCCCTCGTTGACCGAATCA
CCGACCTCTCTCCCCAGGGGGATCCACCGGAGCTTACCATGACCGAGTACAAGCCCACGGTGCGCCTCGC
CACCCGCGACGACGTCCCCAGGGCCGTACGCACCCTCGCCGCCGCGTTCGCCGACTACCCCGCCACGCGC
CACACCGTCGATCCGGACCGCCACATCGAGCGGGTCACCGAGCTGCAAGAACTCTTCCTCACGCGCGTCG
GGCTCGACATCGGCAAGGTGTGGGTCGCGGACGACGGCGCCGCGGTGGCGGTCTGGACCACGCCGGAGAG
CGTCGAAGCGGGGGCGGTGTTCGCCGAGATCGGCCCGCGCATGGCCGAGTTGAGCGGTTCCCGGCTGGCC
GCGCAGCAACAGATGGAAGGCCTCCTGGCGCCGCACCGGCCCAAGGAGCCCGCGTGGTTCCTGGCCACCG
TCGGCGTCTCGCCCGACCACCAGGGCAAGGGTCTGGGCAGCGCCGTCGTGCTCCCCGGAGTGGAGGCGGC
CGAGCGCGCCGGGGTGCCCGCCTTCCTGGAGACCTCCGCGCCCCGCAACCTCCCCTTCTACGAGCGGCTC
GGCTTCACCGTCACCGCCGACGTCGAGGTGCCCGAAGGACCGCGCACCTGGTGCATGACCCGCAAGCCCG
GTGCCTGACGCCCGCCCCACGACCCGCAGCGCCCGACCGAAAGGAGCGCACGACCCCATGCATCGGTACC
TTTAAGACCAATGACTTACAAGGCAGCTGTAGATCTTAGCCACTTTTTAAAAGAAAAGGGGGGACTGGAA
GGGCTAATTCACTCCCAACGAAGACAAGATCTGCTTTTTGCTTGTACTGGGTCTCTCTGGTTAGACCAGA
TCTGAGCCTGGGAGCTCTCTGGCTAACTAGGGAACCCACTGCTTAAGCCTCAATAAAGCTTGCCTTGAGT
GCTTCAAGTAGTGTGTGCCCGTCTGTTGTGTGACTCTGGTAACTAGAGATCCCTCAGACCCTTTTAGTCA
GTGTGGAAAATCTCTAGCAGTAGTAGTTCATGTCATCTTATTATTCAGTATTTATAACTTGCAAAGAAAT
GAATATCAGAGAGTGAGAGGAACTTGTTTATTGCAGCTTATAATGGTTACAAATAAAGCAATAGCATCAC
AAATTTCACAAATAAAGCATTTTTTTCACTGCATTCTAGTTGTGGTTTGTCCAAACTCATCAATGTATCT
TATCATGTCTGGCTCTAGCTATCCCGCCCCTAACTCCGCCCATCCCGCCCCTAACTCCGCCCAGTTCCGC
CCATTCTCCGCCCCATGGCTGACTAATTTTTTTTATTTATGCAGAGGCCGAGGCCGCCTCGGCCTCTGAG
CTATTCCAGAAGTAGTGAGGAGGCTTTTTTGGAGGCCTAGGGACGTACCCAATTCGCCCTATAGTGAGTC
GTATTACGCGCGCTCACTGGCCGTCGTTTTACAACGTCGTGACTGGGAAAACCCTGGCGTTACCCAACTT
AATCGCCTTGCAGCACATCCCCCTTTCGCCAGCTGGCGTAATAGCGAAGAGGCCCGCACCGATCGCCCTT
CCCAACAGTTGCGCAGCCTGAATGGCGAATGGG
[124 nt withheld, positions 2064-2187]
C
[91 nt withheld, positions 2189-2279]
A
[49 nt withheld, positions 2281-2329]
CCTTTGACGTTGGAGTCCACGTTCTTT
[37 nt withheld, positions 2357-2393]
ACCCTATCTCGGTCTATTCTTTTGATTTATAAGGGATTTTGCCGATTTCGGCCTATTGGTTAAAAAATGA
GCTGATTTAACAAAAATTTAACGCGAATTTTAACAAAATATTAACGCTTACAATTTAGGTGGCACTTTTC
GGGGAAATGTGCGCGGAACCCCTATTTGTTTATTTTTCTAAATACATTCAAATATGTATCCGCTCATGAG
ACAATAACCCTGATAAATGCTTCAATAATATTGAAAAAGGAAGAGTATGAGTATTCAACATTTCCGTGTC
GCCCTTATTCCCTTTTTTGCGGCATTTTGCCTTCCTGTTTTTGCTCACCCAGAAACGCTGGTGAAAGTAA
AAGATGCTGAAGATCAGTTGGGTGCACGAGTGGGTTACATCGAACTGGATCTCAACAGCGGTAAGATCCT
TGAGAGTTTTCGCCCCGAAGAACGTTTTCCAATGATGAGCACTTTTAAAGTTCTGCTATGTGGCGCGGTA
TTATCCCGTATTGACGCCGGGCAAGAGCAACTCGGTCGCCGCATACACTATTCTCAGAATGACTTGGTTG
AGTACTCACCAGTCACAGAAAAGCATCTTACGGATGGCATGACAGTAAGAGAATTATGCAGTGCTGCCAT
AACCATGAGTGATAACACTGCGGCCAACTTACTTCTGACAACGATCGGAGGACCGAAGGAGCTAACCGCT
TTTTTGCACAACATGGGGGATCATGTAACTCGCCTTGATCGTTGGGAACCGGAGCTGAATGAAGCCATAC
CAAACGACGAGCGTGACACCACGATGCCTGTAGCAATGGCAACAACGTTGCGCAAACTATTAACTGGCGA
ACTACTTACTCTAGCTTCCCGGCAACAATTAATAGACTGGATGGAGGCGGATAAAGTTGCAGGACCACTT
CTGCGCTCGGCCCTTCCGGCTGGCTGGTTTATTGCTGATAAATCTGGAGCCGGTGAGCGTGGGTCTCGCG
GTATCATTGCAGCACTGGGGCCAGATGGTAAGCCCTCCCGTATCGTAGTTATCTACACGACGGGGAGTCA
GGCAACTATGGATGAACGAAATAGACAGATCGCTGAGATAGGTGCCTCACTGATTAAGCATTGGTAACTG
TCAGACCAAGTTTACTCATATATACTTTAGATTGATTTAAAACTTCATTTTTAATTTAAAAGGATCTAGG
TGAAGATCCTTTTTGATAATCTCATGACCAAAATCCCTTAACGTGAGTTTTCGTTCCACTGAGCGTCAGA
CCCCGTAGAAAAGATCAAAGGATCTTCTTGAGATCCTTTTTTTCTGCGCGTAATCTGCTGCTTGCAAACA
AAAAAACCACCGCTACCAGCGGTGGTTTGTTTGCCGGATCAAGAGCTACCAACTCTTTTTCCGAAGGTAA
CTGGCTTCAGCAGAGCGCAGATACCAAATACTGTTCTTCTAGTGTAGCCGTAGTTAGGCCACCACTTCAA
GAACTCTGTAGCACCGCCTACATACCTCGCTCTGCTAATCCTGTTACCAGTGGCTGCTGCCAGTGGCGAT
AAGTCGTGTCTTACCGGGTTGGACTCAAGACGATAGTTACCGGATAAGGCGCAGCGGTCGGGCTGAACGG
GGGGTTCGTGCACACAGCCCAGCTTGGAGCGAACGACCTACACCGAACTGAGATACCTACAGCGTGAGCT
ATGAGAAAGCGCCACGCTTCCCGAAGGGAGAAAGGCGGACAGGTATCCGGTAAGCGGCAGGGTCGGAACA
GGAGAGCGCACGAGGGAGCTTCCAGGGGGAAACGCCTGGTATCTTTATAGTCCTGTCGGGTTTCGCCACC
TCTGACTTGAGCGTCGATTTTTGTGATGCTCGTCAGGGGGGCGGAGCCTATGGAAAAACGCCAGCAACGC
GGCCTTTTTACGGTTCCTGGCCTTTTGCTGGCCTTTTGCTCACATGTTCTTTCCTGCGTTATCCCCTGAT
TCTGTGGATAACCGTATTACCGCCTTTGAGTGAGCTGATACCGCTCGCCGCAGCCGAACGACCGAGCGCA
GCGAGTCAGTGAGCGAGGAAGCGGAAGAGCGCCCAATACGCAAACCGCCTCTCCCCGCGCGTTGGCCGAT
TCATTAATGCAGCTGGCACGACAGGTTTCCCGACTGGAAAGCGGGCAGTGAGCGCAACGCAATTAATGTG
AGTTAGCTCACTCATTAGGCACCCCAGGCTTTACACTTTATGCTTCCGGCTCGTATGTTGTGTGGAATTG
TGAGCGGATAACAATTTCACACAGGAAACAGCTATGACCATGATTACGCCAAGCGCGCAATTAACCCTCA
CTAAAGGGAACAAAAGCTGGAGCTGCAAGCTTAATGTAGTCTTATGCAATACTCTTGTAGTCTTGCAACA
TGGTAACGATGAGTTAGCAACATGCCTTACAAGGAGAGAAAAAGCACCGTGCATGCCGATTGGTGGAAGT
AAGGTGGTACGATCGTGCCTTATTAGGAAGGCAACAGACGGGTCTGACATGGATTGGACGAACCACTGAA
TTGCCGCATTGCAGAGATATTGTATTTAAGTGCCTAGCTCGATACATAAACGGGTCTCTCTGGTTAGACC
AGATCTGAGCCTGGGAGCTCTCTGGCTAACTAGGGAACCCACTGCTTAAGCCTCAATAAAGCTTGCCTTG
AGTGCTTCAAGTAGTGTGTGCCCGTCTGTTGTGTGACTCTGGTAACTAGAGATCCCTCAGACCCTTTTAG
TCAGTGTGGAAAATCTCTAGCAGTGGCGCCCGAACAGGGACTTGAAAGCGAAAGGGAAACCAGAGGAGCT
CTCTCGACGCAGGACTCGGCTTGCTGAAGCGCGCACGGCAAGAGGCGAGGGGCGGCGACTGGTGAGTACG
CCAAAAATTTTGACTAGCGGAGGCTAGAAGGAGAGAGATGGGTGCGAGAGCGTCAGTATTAAGCGGGGGA
GAATTAGATCGCGATGGGAAAAAATTCGGTTAAGGCCAGGGGGAAAGAAAAAATATAAATTAAAACATAT
AGTATGGGCAAGCAGGGAGCTAGAACGATTCGCAGTTAATCCTGGCCTGTTAGAAACATCAGAAGGCTGT
AGACAAATACTGGGACAGCTACAACCATCCCTTCAGACAGGATCAGAAGAACTTAGATCATTATATAATA
CAGTAGCAACCCTCTATTGTGTGCATCAAAGGATAGAGATAAAAGACACCAAGGAAGCTTTAGACAAGAT
AGAGGAAGAGCAAAACAAAAGTAAGACCACCGCACAGCAAGCGGCCGCTGATCTTCAGACCTGGAGGAGG
AGATATGAGGGACAATTGGAGAAGTGAATTATATAAATATAAAGTAGTAAAAATTGAACCATTAGGAGTA
GCACCCACCAAGGCAAAGAGAAGAGTGGTGCAGAGAGAAAAAAGAGCAGTGGGAATAGGAGCTTTGTTCC
TTGGGTTCTTGGGAGCAGCAGGAAGCACTATGGGCGCAGCGTCAATGACGCTGACGGTACAGGCCAGACA
ATTATTGTCTGGTATAGTGCAGCAGCAGAACAATTTGCTGAGGGCTATTGAGGCGCAACAGCATCTGTTG
CAACTCACAGTCTGGGGCATCAAGCAGCTCCAGGCAAGAATCCTGGCTGTGGAAAGATACCTAAAGGATC
AACAGCTCCTGGGGATTTGGGGTTGCTCTGGAAAACTCATTTGCACCACTGCTGTGCCTTGGAATGCTAG
TTGGAGTAATAAATCTCTGGAACAGATTTGGAATCACACGACCTGGATGGAGTGGGACAGAGAAATTAAC
AATTACACAAGCTTAATACACTCCTTAATTGAAGAATCGCAAAACCAGCAAGAAAAGAATGAACAAGAAT
TATTGGAATTAGATAAATGGGCAAGTTTGTGGAATTGGTTTAACATAACAAATTGGCTGTGGTATATAAA
ATTATTCATAATGATAGTAGGAGGCTTGGTAGGTTTAAGAATAGTTTTTGCTGTACTTTCTATAGTGAAT
AGAGTTAGGCAGGGATATTCACCATTATCGTTTCAGACCCACCTCCCAACCCCGAGGGGACCCGACAGGC
CCGAAGGAATAGAAGAAGAAGGTGGAGAGAGAGACAGAGACAGATCCATTCGATTAGTGAACGGATCTCG
ACGGTATCGATCACGAGACTAGCCTCGAGCGGCCGCCCCCTTCACCGAGGGCCTATTTCCCATGATTCCT
TCATATTTGCATATACGATACAAGGCTGTTAGAGAGATAATTGGAATTAATTTGACTGTAAACACAAAGA
TATTAGTACAAAATACGTGACGTAGAAAGTAATAATTTCTTGGGTAGTTTGCAGTTTTAAAATTATGTTT
TAAAATGGACTATCATATGCTTACCGTAACTTGAAAGTATTTCGATTTCTTGGCTTTATATATCTTGTGG
AAAGGACGAAACACCGGCAGGCGAAGTCTTCATTCATACTCGAGTATGAATGAAGACTTCGCCTGTTTTT
GAATTCTCGACCTCGAGACAAATGGCAGTATTCATCCACAATTTTAAAAGAAAAGGGGGGATTGGGGGGT
ACAGTGCAGGGGAAAGAATAGTAGACATAATAGCAACAGACATACAAACTAAAGAATTACAAAAACAAAT
TACAAAAATTCAAAATTTTCGGGTTTATTACAGGGACAGCAGAGATCCACTTTGGCCGCGGCTCGAGGGG
G
